>Addgene plasmid #57830 | mKO-Actin-7 | depositor partial sequence | sequence record 88981 | insert sequence
GACGTCAGATCCGCTAGCGCTACCGGTACCATGGTGAGTGTGATTAAACCAGAGATGAAGATGAGGTACT
ACATGGACGGCTCCGTCAATGGGCATGAGTTCACAATTGAAGGTGAAGGCACAGGCAGACCTTACGAGGG
ACATCAAGAGATGACACTACGCGTCACAATGGCCAAGGGCGGGCCAATGCCTTTCGCGTTTGACTTAGTG
TCACACGTGTTCTGTTACGGCCACAGACCTTTTACTAAATATCCAGAAGAGATACCAGACTATTTCAAAC
AAGCATTTCCTGAAGGCCTGTCATGGGAAAGGTCGTTGGAGTTCGAAGATGGTGGGTCCGCTTCAGTCAG
TGCGCATATAAGCCTTAGAGGAAACACCTTCTACCACAAATCCAAATTTACTGGGGTTAACTTTCCTGCC
GATGGTCCTATCATGCAAAACCAAAGTGTTGATTGGGAGCCATCAACCGAGAAAATTACTGCCAGCGACG
GAGTTCTGAAGGGTGATGTTACGATGTACCTAAAACTTGAAGGAGGCGGCAATCACAAATGCCAATTCAA
GACTACTTACAAGGCGGCAAAAAAGATTCTTAAAATGCCAGGAAGCCATTACATCAGCCATCGCCTCGTC
AGGAAAACCGAAGGCAACATTACTGAGCTGGTAGAAGATGCAGTAGCTCATTCCTCCGGACTCAGATCTC
GAGCTATGGATGATGATATCGCCGCGCTCGTCGTCGACAACGGCTCCGGCATGTGCAAGGCCGGCTTCGC
GGGCGACGATGCCCCCCGGGCCGTCTTCCCCTCCATCGTGGGGCGCCCCAGGCACCAGGGCGTGATGGTG
GGCATGGGTCAGAAGGATTCCTATGTGGGCGACGAGGCCCAGAGCAAGAGAGGCATCCTCACCCTGAAGT
ACCCCATCGAGCACGGCATCGTCACCAACTGGGACGACATGGAGAAAATCTGGCACCACACCTTCTACAA
TGAGCTGCGTGTGGCTCCCGAGGAGCACCCCGTGCTGCTGACCGAGGCCCCCCTGAACCCCAAGGCCAAC
CGCGAGAAGATGACCCAGATCATGTTTGAGACCTTCAACACCCCAGCCATGTACGTTGCTATCCAGGCTG
TGCTATCCCTGTACGCCTCTGGCCGTACCACTGGCATCGTGATGGACTCCGGTGACGGGGTCACCCACAC
TGTGCCCATCTACGAGGGGTATGCCCTCCCCCATGCCATCCTGCGTCTGGACCTGGCTGGCCGGGACCTG
ACTGACTACCTCATGAAGATCCTCACCGAGCGCGGCTACAGCTTCACCACCACGGCCGAGCGGGAAATCG
TGCGTGACATTAAGGAGAAGCTGTGCTACGTCGCCCTGGACTTCGAGCAAGAGATGGCCACGGCTGCTTC
CAGCTCCTCCCTGGAGAAGAGCTACGAGCTGCCTGACGGCCAGGTCATCACCATTGGCAATGAGCGGTTC
CGCTGCCCTGAGGCACTCTTCCAGCCTTCCTTCCTGGGCATGGAGTCCTGTGGCATCCACGAAACTACCT
TCAACTCCATCATGAAGTGTGACGTGGACATCCGCAAAGACCTGTACGCCAACACAGTGCTGTCTGGCGG
CACCACCATGTACCCTGGCATTGCCGACAGGATGCAGAAGGAGATCACTGCCCTGGCACCCAGCACAATG
AAGATCAAGATCATTGCTCCTCCTGAGCGCAAGTACTCCGTGTGGATCGGCGGCTCCATCCTGGCCTCGC
TGTCCACCTTCCAGCAGATGTGGATCAGCAAGCAGGAGTATGACGAGTCCGGCCCCTCCATCGTCCACCG
CAAATGCTTCTAGGGATCCACCGGATCTAGATAACTGATCATAATCAGCCATACCACATT
