[The description below was written by a language model from this plasmid's Addgene catalogue record.]
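Description:
mKO-Actin-7 is a mammalian expression plasmid that produces human beta-actin (ACTB) fused to the orange fluorescent protein monomeric Kusabira Orange (mKO). It is built on a Kusabira Orange fluorescent-protein vector backbone of about 4.75 kb (excluding the insert). The plasmid is maintained at high copy number in standard E. coli cloning strains under kanamycin selection. For mammalian cells, the backbone carries a neomycin resistance marker, so stable transfectants can be selected with G418. The record does not list the origin of replication or give a feature map, so the details of the backbone elements are not documented here.

Expression of the fusion is driven by the CMV promoter, a strong constitutive viral promoter active in most cultured mammalian cell lines. The listed 3′ sequencing primer site points to an SV40 polyadenylation signal downstream of the coding region. The construct name suggests that mKO sits upstream of actin, and the "7" may refer to a linker between the two parts, but the record does not explicitly state the tag orientation, the linker or the cloning method.

The depositor notes an excitation maximum of 548 nm and an emission maximum of 561 nm for the fluorophore. Because the tagged actin can incorporate into filaments, a construct of this type is typically used to visualise the actin cytoskeleton in live or fixed cells by fluorescence microscopy. Structures that can be labelled this way include stress fibres, lamellipodia and cortical actin. Its orange emission also makes it suitable as a localisation marker in multicolour imaging alongside green or far-red probes.
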