Addgene plasmid #57830: mKO-Actin-7
Depositing lab: Michael Davidson. Depositing organization: Florida State University, Tallahassee.
Backbone
  Vector backbone: Kusabira Orange
  Backbone size w/o insert (bp): 4750
  Vector type: Mammalian Expression
  Selectable markers: Neomycin (select with G418)
Growth in bacteria
  Bacterial resistance: Kanamycin, 50 μg/mL
  Growth temperature: 37°C
  Growth strain: DH5alpha
  Copy number: High Copy
Gene/Insert
  Gene/Insert name: Actin (alt name: NM_001101.3)
  Species: H. sapiens (human)
  Entrez Gene: ACTB (a.k.a. BKRNS, BNS, BRWS1, CSMH, DDS1, PS1TP5BP1, THC8)
  Promoter: CMV
  Tag / fusion protein: Kusabira Orange (mKO)
  Cloning method: Unknown
  Sequencing primers: 5′ CMV-F; 3′ SV40pA-R
Terms and licenses: Academic/Nonprofit Terms; Industry Terms: Not Available to Industry
Depositor comments: . Excitation = 548; Emission = 561
How to cite: mKO-Actin-7 was a gift from Michael Davidson (Addgene plasmid # 57830 ; http://n2t.net/addgene:57830 ; RRID:Addgene_57830)
